Addgene plasmid #228051: pUCmini-RELA-PGK-EGFP
Purpose: Homologous donor template for RELA knockout expressing EGFP
Depositing lab: Yohei Sato. Depositing organization: Jikei University. Publication: CRISPR/Cas9-mediated RELA and RELC knockout in human regulatory T cells abrogates FOXP3 expression and suppressive function. Sato Yohei, Hanawa Yamato, Tsubota Akihito. Clinical Immunology Communications, Volume 6, 2024 10.1016/j.clicom.2024.10.002.
Backbone
  Vector backbone: pUCmini
  Vector type: Mammalian Expression, CRISPR
Growth in bacteria
  Bacterial resistance: Ampicillin, 100 μg/mL
  Growth temperature: 37°C
  Growth strain: DH5alpha
  Copy number: Unknown
Gene/Insert
  Gene/Insert name: EGFP
  Promoter: PGK
  Cloning method: Ligation Independent Cloning
  Sequencing primers: 5′ GTGTTCCGCATTCTGCAAG
Terms and licenses: Academic/Nonprofit Terms; Industry Terms: Not Available to Industry
How to cite: pUCmini-RELA-PGK-EGFP was a gift from Yohei Sato (Addgene plasmid # 228051 ; http://n2t.net/addgene:228051 ; RRID:Addgene_228051)
