[The description below was written by a language model from this plasmid's Addgene catalogue record and pLannotate feature annotations shown in this document.]
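Description:
pUCmini-RELA-PGK-EGFP is a small (about 4.2 kb) plasmid built on the pUCmini backbone and catalogued as a mammalian expression/CRISPR vector. It serves as a homologous donor template for knocking out the RELA gene while marking edited cells with EGFP. It is propagated in E. coli through a high-copy ColE1/pUC-type origin of replication and selected with ampicillin via the β-lactamase gene and its native bla promoter. No mammalian selection marker or viral element is annotated.

The payload is a compact reporter cassette in which the human phosphoglycerate kinase 1 (PGK) promoter drives mammalian codon-optimized EGFP, terminated by the bovine growth hormone polyadenylation signal. Immediately downstream of the cassette, the annotation detects two short RELA coding fragments. One matches the human protein and the other is scored against the chicken orthologue, most likely because of conservation within the Rel-homology region. They are consistent with exon sequences embedded in a genomic homology arm. Roughly 490 bp upstream of the PGK promoter carries no annotation and presumably holds the other homology arm, though the feature table does not identify it and the arm boundaries are not stated.

In use, such a donor is supplied together with Cas9 and a guide RNA targeting RELA, neither of which is encoded on this plasmid. Homology-directed repair at the cut site then inserts the PGK-EGFP-polyA cassette into the locus, disrupting the gene and producing constitutive green fluorescence that allows edited cells to be identified or sorted. The associated work applied this approach to RELA knockout in human regulatory T cells to examine effects on FOXP3 expression and suppressive function.
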