Features (pLannotate 1.2.2; 8 found; start..end, strand, type, name):
    489..999     +  promoter       hPGK promoter: human phosphoglycerate kinase 1 promoter
   1021..1740    +  CDS            EGFP: the original enhanced GFP (Yang et al., 1996) mammalian codon-optimized
   1746..1857    +  polyA_signal   bGH poly(A) signal: bovine growth hormone polyadenylation signal
   1866..2000    +  CDS            RELA (fragment): TF65_CHICK - Experimental evidence at protein level: Swiss-Prot protein existence level 1. NF-kappa-B is a pleiotropic transcription factor present in almost all cell types and is the endpoint of a series of signal transduction events that are initiated by a vast array of stimuli related to many biological processes such as inflammation, immunity, differentiation, cell growth, tumorigenesis and apoptosis. NF-kappa-B is a homo- or heterodimeric complex formed by the Rel-like domain- containing proteins. The dimers bind at kappa-B sites in the DNA of their target genes and the individual dimers
   2096..2245    +  CDS            RELA (fragment): TF65_HUMAN - Also known as NFKB3. Experimental evidence at protein level: Swiss-Prot protein existence level 1. NF-kappa-B is a pleiotropic transcription factor present in almost all cell types and is the endpoint of a series of signal transduction events that are initiated by a vast array of stimuli related to many biological processes such as inflammation, immunity, differentiation, cell growth, tumorigenesis and apoptosis. NF-kappa-B is a homo- or heterodimeric complex formed by the Rel-like domain- containing proteins RELA/p65, RELB, NFKB1/p105, NFKB1/p50, REL and NFKB2/p52. The heterodime
   2448..3036    -  rep_origin     ori: high-copy-number ColE1/pMB1/pBR322/pUC origin of replication
   3207..4067    -  CDS            AmpR: β-lactamase; bla; confers resistance to ampicillin, carbenicillin, and related antibiotics
   4068..4172    -  promoter       AmpR promoter: bla
>Addgene plasmid #228051 | pUCmini-RELA-PGK-EGFP | addgene full sequence | sequence record 451249 | Addgene NGS Result
GACGTCCCAATGATCTCGAGTTAGGGGAGAACGCATCTGATTCAGTTTCCTCTCTGGAGGGAGGTGGGGC
GTGCCCTCCCTCAATTTTCCTTAAGAAAGTACAACAGGCCCTGATTCAGCTTCCCTCTGGAGAAGAAGGA
TTCCTTACCCCGTTTTCCCTCAAGAAGCAGGTGTTTCTGGTTCCTTTCCTCCACCCCTTAGTTTCACCGC
AGGTTCTAGGGAGCAGGTCCTGACTCAGTTCCCCTGGGAGGGAGCCTGGCTTCTCCTCTCCGTGGAGAGC
AGATTCCTCCTTGTGAGAATGGGCATTGGGTGTGTGCTGACCCTGATCTCCCTCCCCTTTCAGAACTGTT
CCCCCTCATCTTCCCGGCAGGTAAGTGGCCCCCGCGGCGGTCGGGGAGGTGCTCCCTGGGGTAGGGCAGT
GGGGGCAGCCGCCTAATGGGGCTGCGGTGTCCCCTGGCAGAGCCAGCCCAGGGCTCTGGAATTCCCACGG
GGTTGGGGTTGCGCCTTTTCCAAGGCAGCCCTGGGTTTGCGCAGGGACGCGGCTGCTCTGGGCGTGGTTC
CGGGAAACGCAGCGGCGCCGACCCTGGGTCTCGCACATTCTTCACGTCCGTTCGCAGCGTCACCCGGATC
TTCGCCGCTACCCTTGTGGGCCCCCCGGCGACGCTTCCTGCTCCGCCCCTAAGTCGGGAAGGTTCCTTGC
GGTTCGCGGCGTGCCGGACGTGACAAACGGAAGCCGCACGTCTCACTAGTACCCTCGCAGACGGACAGCG
CCAGGGAGCAATGGCAGCGCGCCGACCGCGATGGGCTGTGGCCAATAGCGGCTGCTCAGCGGGGCGCGCC
GAGAGCAGCGGCCGGGAAGGGGCGGTGCGGGAGGCGGGGTGTGGGGCGGTAGTGTGGGCCCTGTTCCTGC
CCGCGCGGTGTTCCGCATTCTGCAAGCCTCCGGAGCGCACGTCGGCAGTCGGCTCCCTCGTTGACCGAAT
CACCGACCTCTCTCCCCAGGGGGATCCACCGGTCGCCACCATGGTGAGCAAGGGCGAGGAGCTGTTCACC
GGGGTGGTGCCCATCCTGGTCGAGCTGGACGGCGACGTAAACGGCCACAAGTTCAGCGTGTCCGGCGAGG
GCGAGGGCGATGCCACCTACGGCAAGCTGACCCTGAAGTTCATCTGCACCACCGGCAAGCTGCCCGTGCC
CTGGCCCACCCTCGTGACCACCCTGACCTACGGCGTGCAGTGCTTCAGCCGCTACCCCGACCACATGAAG
CAGCACGACTTCTTCAAGTCCGCCATGCCCGAAGGCTACGTCCAGGAGCGCACCATCTTCTTCAAGGACG
ACGGCAACTACAAGACCCGCGCCGAGGTGAAGTTCGAGGGCGACACCCTGGTGAACCGCATCGAGCTGAA
GGGCATCGACTTCAAGGAGGACGGCAACATCCTGGGGCACAAGCTGGAGTACAACTACAACAGCCACAAC
GTCTATATCATGGCCGACAAGCAGAAGAACGGCATCAAGGTGAACTTCAAGATCCGCCACAACATCGAGG
ACGGCAGCGTGCAGCTCGCCGACCACTACCAGCAGAACACCCCCATCGGCGACGGCCCCGTGCTGCTGCC
CGACAACCACTACCTGAGCACCCAGTCCGCCCTGAGCAAAGACCCCAACGAGAAGCGCGATCACATGGTC
CTGCTGGAGTTCGTGACCGCCGCCGGGATCACTCTCGGCATGGACGAGCTGTACAAGTAAGTCGACTGTG
CCTTCTAGTTGCCAGCCATCTGTTGTTTGCCCCTCCCCCGTGCCTTCCTTGACCCTGGAAGGTGCCACTC
CCACTGTCCTTTCCTAATAAAATGAGGAAATTGCATCATCGATGCCCCTATGTGGAGATCATTGAGCAGC
CCAAGCAGCGGGGCATGCGCTTCCGCTACAAGTGCGAGGGGCGCTCCGCGGGCAGCATCCCAGGCGAGAG
GAGCACAGATACCACCAAGACCCACCCCACCATCAAGGTCAGCACTGCGCCAGGGTGTGCGGGGAAGGGA
CTGTGGAACCCCAGCCCTCTGTGTTTGGGAGTCAGGTTTGGATGTCTGGGCCTCTGTACTTTGGACAGAT
CAATGGCTACACAGGACCAGGGACAGTGCGCATCTCCCTGGTCACCAAGGACCCTCCTCACCGGCCTCAC
CCCCACGAGCTTGTAGGAAAGGACTGCCGGGATGGCTTCTATGAGGCTGAGCTCTGCCCGGACCGCTGCA
TCCACAGGTGAGGTCCCTGCAGGCTAGGAGGCCCAGCATGAGGGGACAGGAGGCGGGCTATGAAGTAGCC
GCTACAGTGTTACTCCTTTCTGGACCCAGGGCAGAATTCCTCACTCCTTGCCCAACTCAGGCTAGCATCG
GAAAGAACATGTGAGCAAAAGGCCAGCAAAAGGCCAGGAACCGTAAAAAGGCCGCGTTGCTGGCGTTTTT
CCATAGGCTCCGCCCCCCTGACGAGCATCACAAAAATCGACGCTCAAGTCAGAGGTGGCGAAACCCGACA
GGACTATAAAGATACCAGGCGTTTCCCCCTGGAAGCTCCCTCGTGCGCTCTCCTGTTCCGACCCTGCCGC
TTACCGGATACCTGTCCGCCTTTCTCCCTTCGGGAAGCGTGGCGCTTTCTCATAGCTCACGCTGTAGGTA
TCTCAGTTCGGTGTAGGTCGTTCGCTCCAAGCTGGGCTGTGTGCACGAACCCCCCGTTCAGCCCGACCGC
TGCGCCTTATCCGGTAACTATCGTCTTGAGTCCAACCCGGTAAGACACGACTTATCGCCACTGGCAGCAG
CCACTGGTAACAGGATTAGCAGAGCGAGGTATGTAGGCGGTGCTACAGAGTTCTTGAAGTGGTGGCCTAA
CTACGGCTACACTAGAAGAACAGTATTTGGTATCTGCGCTCTGCTGAAGCCAGTTACCTTCGGAAAAAGA
GTTGGTAGCTCTTGATCCGGCAAACAAACCACCGCTGGTAGCGGTGGTTTTTTTGTTTGCAAGCAGCAGA
TTACGCGCAGAAAAAAAGGATCTCAAGAAGATCCTTTGATCTTTTCTACGGGGTCTGACGCTCAGTGGAA
CGAAAACTCACGTTAAGGGATTTTGGTCATGAGATTATCAAAAAGGATCTTCACCTAGATCCTTTTAAAT
TAAAAATGAAGTTTTAAATCAATCTAAAGTATATATGAGTAAACTTGGTCTGACAGTTACCAATGCTTAA
TCAGTGAGGCACCTATCTCAGCGATCTGTCTATTTCGTTCATCCATAGTTGCCTGACTCCCCGTCGTGTA
GATAACTACGATACGGGAGGGCTTACCATCTGGCCCCAGTGCTGCAATGATACCGCGAGACCCACGCTCA
CCGGCTCCAGATTTATCAGCAATAAACCAGCCAGCCGGAAGGGCCGAGCGCAGAAGTGGTCCTGCAACTT
TATCCGCCTCCATCCAGTCTATTAATTGTTGCCGGGAAGCTAGAGTAAGTAGTTCGCCAGTTAATAGTTT
GCGCAACGTTGTTGCCATTGCTACAGGCATCGTGGTGTCACGCTCGTCGTTTGGTATGGCTTCATTCAGC
TCCGGTTCCCAACGATCAAGGCGAGTTACATGATCCCCCATGTTGTGCAAAAAAGCGGTTAGCTCCTTCG
GTCCTCCGATCGTTGTCAGAAGTAAGTTGGCCGCAGTGTTATCACTCATGGTTATGGCAGCACTGCATAA
TTCTCTTACTGTCATGCCATCCGTAAGATGCTTTTCTGTGACTGGTGAGTACTCAACCAAGTCATTCTGA
GAATAGTGTATGCGGCGACCGAGTTGCTCTTGCCCGGCGTCAATACGGGATAATACCGCGCCACATAGCA
GAACTTTAAAAGTGCTCATCATTGGAAAACGTTCTTCGGGGCGAAAACTCTCAAGGATCTTACCGCTGTT
GAGATCCAGTTCGATGTAACCCACTCGTGCACCCAACTGATCTTCAGCATCTTTTACTTTCACCAGCGTT
TCTGGGTGAGCAAAAACAGGAAGGCAAAATGCCGCAAAAAAGGGAATAAGGGCGACACGGAAATGTTGAA
TACTCATACTCTTCCTTTTTCAATATTATTGAAGCATTTATCAGGGTTATTGTCTCATGAGCGGATACAT
ATTTGAATGTATTTAGAAAAATAAACAAATAGGGGTTCCGCGCACATTTCCCCGAAAAGTGCCACCT
